>Addgene plasmid #35073 | BRCA1-(758-936) | addgene partial sequence | sequence record 45478 | T7 5'-TAATACGACTCACTATAGGG-3'
ATTTTGTTTACTTTAGAAGGAGATATACCATGGGCAGCAGCCATCATCATCATCATCACAGCAGCGGCCT
GGTGCCGCGCGGCAGCCATATGTTGCAAACTGAAAGATCTGTAGAGAGTAGCAGTATTTCATTGGTACCT
GGTACTGATTATGGCACTCAGGAAAGTATCTCGTTACTGGAAGTTAGCACTCTAGGGAAGGCAAAAACAG
AACCAAATAAATGTGTGAGTCAGTGTGCAGCATTTGAAAACCCCAAGGGACTAATTCATGGTTGTTCCAA
AGATAATAGAAATGACACAGAAGGCTTTAAGTATCCATTGGGACATGAAGTTAACCACAGTCGGGAAACA
AGCATAGAAATGGAAGAAAGTGAACTTGATGCTCAGTATTTGCAGAATACATTCAAGGTTTCAAAGCGCC
AGTCATTTGCTCCGTTTTCAAATCCAGGAAATGCAGAAGAGGAATGTGCAACATTCTCTGCCCACTCTGG
GTCCTTAAAGAAACAAAGTCCAAAAGTCACTTTTGAATGTGAACAAAAGGAAGAAAATCAAGGAAAGAAT
GAGTCTAATATCAAGCCTGTACAGACAGTTAATATCACTGCAGGCTTTCCGGTGGTTGGTCAGAAAGATT
AAGGATCCGGCTGCTAACAAAGCCCGAAAGGAAGCTGAGTTGGCTGCTGCCACCGCTGAGCAATAACTAG
CATAACCCCTTGGGGCCTCTAAACGGGTCTTGAGGGGTTTTTTGCTGAAAGGAGGAACTATATCCGGATA
TCCCGCAAGAGGCCCGGCAGTACCGGCATAACCAAGCCTATGCCTACAGCATCCAGGGTGACGGTGCCGA
GGATGACGATGAGCGCATTGTTAGATTTCATACACGGTGCCTGACTGCGTTAGCAATTTAACTGTGATAA
ACTACCGCATTAAAGCTTATCGAT
