[The description below was written by a language model from this plasmid's Addgene catalogue record.]
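Description:
BRCA1-(758-936) is a bacterial expression plasmid built on the pET15b backbone (about 5.7 kb without insert) that encodes a fragment of human BRCA1 spanning amino acids 758 to 936. The 534 bp insert was placed between the NdeI and BamHI sites, both of which are retained, so that the fragment is fused in frame to the N-terminal His tag supplied by the backbone. The plasmid is selected with ampicillin and is recorded as high copy, with propagation in a standard cloning strain such as DH5alpha. No feature table accompanies the record, so details such as the origin of replication and other backbone elements are not explicitly listed.

Expression is driven by the T7 promoter, which requires T7 RNA polymerase. The plasmid is therefore silent in ordinary cloning hosts and is moved into a DE3 lysogen for protein production. The depositor notes the use of a BL21(DE3)-derived strain with IPTG induction. The His tag allows the recombinant fragment to be purified by immobilised metal affinity chromatography.

The associated publication concerns segments from the central region of BRCA1, which it considers as an intrinsically disordered scaffold for multiple protein-protein and protein-DNA interactions. This construct fits that purpose as one of the defined central-region segments, produced in E. coli to yield purified protein for biophysical, structural and binding studies.
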