Addgene plasmid #35073: BRCA1-(758-936)
Depositing lab: Cheryl Arrowsmith. Depositing organization: University Health Network. Publication: Characterization of segments from the central region of BRCA1: an intrinsically disordered scaffold for multiple protein-protein and protein-DNA interactions?. Mark WY, Liao JC, Lu Y, Ayed A, Laister R, Szymczyna B, Chakrabartty A, Arrowsmith CH. J Mol Biol. 2005 Jan 14;345(2):275-87. 10.1016/j.jmb.2004.10.045 PubMed 15571721.
Backbone
  Vector backbone: pET15b
  Backbone manufacturer: Novagen
  Backbone size w/o insert (bp): 5700
  Vector type: Bacterial Expression
Growth in bacteria
  Bacterial resistance: Ampicillin, 100 μg/mL
  Growth temperature: 37°C
  Growth strain: DH5alpha
  Copy number: High Copy
Gene/Insert
  Gene/Insert name: BRCA1
  Species: H. sapiens (human)
  Insert size (bp): 534
  Mutation: Contains aa 758-936
  Entrez Gene: BRCA1 (a.k.a. BRCAI, BRCC1, BROVCA1, FANCS, IRIS, PNCA4, PPP1R53, PSCP, RNF53)
  Promoter: T7
  Tag / fusion protein: His (N terminal on backbone)
  Cloning method: Restriction Enzyme; 5′ cloning site NdeI (not destroyed); 3′ cloning site BamHI (not destroyed)
  Sequencing primers: 5′ T7; 3′ T7-term
Terms and licenses: Academic/Nonprofit Terms; Industry Terms: Not Available to Industry
Depositor comments: Protein expression in BL21DE3-Gold. Induce culture at OD600=0.8 with 0.5mM IPTG, 37oC for 3 hours.
How to cite: BRCA1-(758-936) was a gift from Cheryl Arrowsmith (Addgene plasmid # 35073 ; http://n2t.net/addgene:35073 ; RRID:Addgene_35073)
